Addgene plasmid #163637: A3G-BE5.13
Purpose: C to T DNA base editing
Depositing lab: Xue Gao. Publication: Single C-to-T substitution using engineered APOBEC3G-nCas9 base editors with minimum genome- and transcriptome-wide off-target effects. Lee S, Ding N, Sun Y, Yuan T, Li J, Yuan Q, Liu L, Yang J, Wang Q, Kolomeisky AB, Hilton IB, Zuo E, Gao X. Sci Adv. 2020 Jul 15;6(29):eaba1773. doi: 10.1126/sciadv.aba1773. eCollection 2020 Jul. PubMed 32832622.
Backbone
  Vector backbone: pCMV
  Vector type: Mammalian Expression
Growth in bacteria
  Bacterial resistance: Ampicillin, 100 μg/mL
  Growth temperature: 37°C
  Growth strain: DH5alpha
  Copy number: High Copy
Gene/Insert
  Gene/Insert name: A3G-BE5.13
  Species: Synthetic; ; Cas9 is from S. pyogenes; A3G is from the H. sapiens
  Insert size (bp): 5426
  Mutation: See manuscript
  Promoter: CMV
  Tag / fusion protein: BPSV40 NLS (N terminal on backbone); BPSV40 NLS (C terminal on insert)
  Cloning method: Gibson Cloning
  Sequencing primers: 5′ T7-forward; 3′ BGH-reverse
Terms and licenses: Academic/Nonprofit Terms; Industry Terms: Not Available to Industry
How to cite: A3G-BE5.13 was a gift from Xue Gao (Addgene plasmid # 163637 ; http://n2t.net/addgene:163637 ; RRID:Addgene_163637)
