[The description below was written by a language model from this plasmid's Addgene catalogue record and pLannotate feature annotations shown in this document.]
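Description:
A3G-BE5.13 is a mammalian expression plasmid on a pCMV backbone that encodes a cytosine base editor for C-to-T DNA editing. It is propagated in E. coli through a high-copy ColE1/pUC-type origin and selected with ampicillin via the β-lactamase gene. No mammalian selection marker is annotated, only a short fragment of the SV40 promoter, which fits transient transfection use. Remnants of lac regulatory sequence and a pBR322 bom fragment are backbone leftovers with no stated role.

The payload is a single synthetic open reading frame of about 5.4 kb. It is driven by the CMV enhancer and immediate early promoter and terminated by the bGH polyadenylation signal. A T7 promoter lies just upstream of the coding region and also serves as a sequencing primer site. According to the catalogue record, the fusion joins an engineered human APOBEC3G cytidine deaminase to S. pyogenes Cas9, flanked by bipartite SV40 nuclear localization signals at both termini. The automated annotation labels the deaminase segment as an APOBEC3A fragment; this probably reflects homology among APOBEC3 family members, and the record's A3G assignment should be taken as authoritative. The Cas9 portion is annotated as carrying D10A, and the associated publication title describes the editors as nCas9 (nickase) fusions. One copy of the phage PBS2 uracil-DNA glycosylase inhibitor (UGI) is annotated downstream, with an unannotated stretch between it and Cas9. UGI blocks excision of the uracil intermediate and so favours the C-to-T outcome.

The specific deaminase mutations that define the 5.13 variant are not listed in the record, which defers to the manuscript. No guide RNA cassette is annotated, so a guide would have to be supplied separately. The publication title indicates the series was designed for single-cytosine substitution with minimal genome- and transcriptome-wide off-target editing.
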