Features (pLannotate 1.2.2; 18 found; start..end, strand, type, name):
     55..258     +  promoter       CMV promoter: human cytomegalovirus (CMV) immediate early promoter
    300..318     +  promoter       T7 promoter: promoter for bacteriophage T7 RNA polymerase
    389..949     +  CDS            APOBEC3A (fragment): ABC3A_HUMAN - Experimental evidence at protein level: Swiss-Prot protein existence level 1. DNA deaminase (cytidine deaminase) with restriction activity against viruses, foreign DNA and mobility of retrotransposons. Exhibits antiviral activity against adeno-associated virus (AAV) and human T- cell leukemia virus type 1 (HTLV-1) and may inhibit the mobility of LTR and non-LTR retrotransposons. Selectively targets single-stranded DNA and can deaminate both methylcytosine and cytosine in foreign DNA. Can induce somatic hypermutation in the nuclear and mitochondrial DNA. May also play a role in th
   1046..2647    +  CDS            dCas9(N): N-terminal portion of catalytically inactive Streptococcus pyogenes dCas9 carrying the D10A mutation (Zetsche et al., 2015)
   2648..5142    +  CDS            Cas9(C) (fragment): C-terminal portion of Streptococcus pyogenes Cas9 (Zetsche et al., 2015)
   5456..5704    +  CDS            UGI: UNGI_BPPB2 - Experimental evidence at protein level: Swiss-Prot protein existence level 1. This protein binds specifically and reversibly to the host uracil-DNA glycosylase, preventing removal of uracil residues from PBS2 DNA by the host uracil-excision repair system. From Bacillus phage PBS2 (Bacteriophage PBS2).
   5822..6046    +  polyA_signal   bGH poly(A) signal: bovine growth hormone polyadenylation signal
   6050..6071    +  promoter       SV40 promoter (fragment): SV40 enhancer and early promoter
   6076..6092    +  misc_feature   MCS (fragment): pBluescript multiple cloning site
   6141..6157    -  protein_bind   lac operator: The lac repressor binds to the lac operator to inhibit transcription in E. coli. This inhibition can be relieved by adding lactose or isopropyl-β-D-thiogalactopyranoside (IPTG). lac repressor encoded by lacI
   6165..6195    -  promoter       lac promoter: promoter for the E. coli lac operon
   6210..6231    -  protein_bind   CAP binding site: CAP binding activates transcription in the presence of cAMP. E. coli catabolite activator protein
   6244..6336    -  CDS            lacI (fragment): lac repressor; lacI; The lac repressor binds to the lac operator to inhibit transcription in E. coli. This inhibition can be relieved by adding lactose or isopropyl-β-D-thiogalactopyranoside (IPTG).
   6519..7107    -  rep_origin     ori: high-copy-number ColE1/pMB1/pBR322/pUC origin of replication
   7278..8138    -  CDS            AmpR: β-lactamase; bla; confers resistance to ampicillin, carbenicillin, and related antibiotics
   8139..8243    -  promoter       AmpR promoter: bla
   8314..8358    -  misc_feature   bom (fragment): basis of mobility region from pBR322
   8513..54      +  enhancer       CMV enhancer (across the origin): human cytomegalovirus immediate early enhancer
>Addgene plasmid #163637 | A3G-BE5.13 | addgene full sequence | sequence record 320316 | Addgene NGS Result
TGGGACTTTCCTACTTGGCAGTACATCTACGTATTAGTCATCGCTATTACCATGGTGATGCGGTTTTGGC
AGTACATCAATGGGCGTGGATAGCGGTTTGACTCACGGGGATTTCCAAGTCTCCACCCCATTGACGTCAA
TGGGAGTTTGTTTTGGCACCAAAATCAACGGGACTTTCCAAAATGTCGTAACAACTCCGCCCCATTGACG
CAAATGGGCGGTAGGCGTGTACGGTGGGAGGTCTATATAAGCAGAGCTGGTTTAGTGAACCGTCAGATCC
GCTAGAGATCCGCGGCCGCTAATACGACTCACTATAGGGAGAGCCGCCACCATGAAACGGACAGCCGACG
GAAGCGAGTTCGAGTCACCAAAGAAGAAGCGGAAAGTCGACCCCGCCACCTTCACCTTCAACTTCAACAA
TGAGCCTTGGGTGCGGGGCAGACACGAGACCTACCTGTGCTATGAGGTGGAGCGGATGCACAACGACACA
TGGGTGCTGCTGGCCCAGAGGAGGGGCTTTCTGTGCAATCAGGCCAAGAATCTGCTGTGCGGCTTCTACG
GCAGGCACGCAGAGCTGTGCTTCCTGGACGTGATCCCATTCTGGAAGCTGGACCTGGATCAGGACTACCG
CGTGACCTGTTTTACATCTTGGAGCCCCTGCTTCTCCTGTGCCCAGGAGATGGCCAAGTTTATCTCCAAG
AACAAGCACGTGTCTCTGTGCATCTTCACCGCCAGGATCTTCGACGATAAGGGCAGGTGTAAGGAGGGAC
TGCGCACACTGGCCGAGGCAGGAGCCAAGATCAGCATCATGACCTATAGCGAGTTTAAGCACTGCTGGGA
TACATTCGTGGACCACCAGGGCTGTCCATTCCAGCCCTGGGATGGCCTGGACGAGCACTCCCAGGACCTG
TCTGGCAGGCTGAGGGCCATCCTGCAGAACCAGGAGAATTCTGGAGGATCTAGCGGAGGATCCTCTGGCA
GCGAGACACCAGGAACAAGCGAGTCAGCAACACCAGAGAGCAGTGGCGGCAGCAGCGGCGGCAGCGACAA
GAAGTACAGCATCGGCCTGGCCATCGGCACCAACTCTGTGGGCTGGGCCGTGATCACCGACGAGTACAAG
GTGCCCAGCAAGAAATTCAAGGTGCTGGGCAACACCGACCGGCACAGCATCAAGAAGAACCTGATCGGAG
CCCTGCTGTTCGACAGCGGCGAAACAGCCGAGGCCACCCGGCTGAAGAGAACCGCCAGAAGAAGATACAC
CAGACGGAAGAACCGGATCTGCTATCTGCAAGAGATCTTCAGCAACGAGATGGCCAAGGTGGACGACAGC
TTCTTCCACAGACTGGAAGAGTCCTTCCTGGTGGAAGAGGATAAGAAGCACGAGCGGCACCCCATCTTCG
GCAACATCGTGGACGAGGTGGCCTACCACGAGAAGTACCCCACCATCTACCACCTGAGAAAGAAACTGGT
GGACAGCACCGACAAGGCCGACCTGCGGCTGATCTATCTGGCCCTGGCCCACATGATCAAGTTCCGGGGC
CACTTCCTGATCGAGGGCGACCTGAACCCCGACAACAGCGACGTGGACAAGCTGTTCATCCAGCTGGTGC
AGACCTACAACCAGCTGTTCGAGGAAAACCCCATCAACGCCAGCGGCGTGGACGCCAAGGCCATCCTGTC
TGCCAGACTGAGCAAGAGCAGACGGCTGGAAAATCTGATCGCCCAGCTGCCCGGCGAGAAGAAGAATGGC
CTGTTCGGAAACCTGATTGCCCTGAGCCTGGGCCTGACCCCCAACTTCAAGAGCAACTTCGACCTGGCCG
AGGATGCCAAACTGCAGCTGAGCAAGGACACCTACGACGACGACCTGGACAACCTGCTGGCCCAGATCGG
CGACCAGTACGCCGACCTGTTTCTGGCCGCCAAGAACCTGTCCGACGCCATCCTGCTGAGCGACATCCTG
AGAGTGAACACCGAGATCACCAAGGCCCCCCTGAGCGCCTCTATGATCAAGAGATACGACGAGCACCACC
AGGACCTGACCCTGCTGAAAGCTCTCGTGCGGCAGCAGCTGCCTGAGAAGTACAAAGAGATTTTCTTCGA
CCAGAGCAAGAACGGCTACGCCGGCTACATTGACGGCGGAGCCAGCCAGGAAGAGTTCTACAAGTTCATC
AAGCCCATCCTGGAAAAGATGGACGGCACCGAGGAACTGCTCGTGAAGCTGAACAGAGAGGACCTGCTGC
GGAAGCAGCGGACCTTCGACAACGGCAGCATCCCCCACCAGATCCACCTGGGAGAGCTGCACGCCATTCT
GCGGCGGCAGGAAGATTTTTACCCATTCCTGAAGGACAACCGGGAAAAGATCGAGAAGATCCTGACCTTC
CGCATCCCCTACTACGTGGGCCCTCTGGCCAGGGGAAACAGCAGATTCGCCTGGATGACCAGAAAGAGCG
AGGAAACCATCACCCCCTGGAACTTCGAGGAAGTGGTGGACAAGGGCGCTTCCGCCCAGAGCTTCATCGA
GCGGATGACCAACTTCGATAAGAACCTGCCCAACGAGAAGGTGCTGCCCAAGCACAGCCTGCTGTACGAG
TACTTCACCGTGTATAACGAGCTGACCAAAGTGAAATACGTGACCGAGGGAATGAGAAAGCCCGCCTTCC
TGAGCGGCGAGCAGAAAAAGGCCATCGTGGACCTGCTGTTCAAGACCAACCGGAAAGTGACCGTGAAGCA
GCTGAAAGAGGACTACTTCAAGAAAATCGAGTGCTTCGACTCCGTGGAAATCTCCGGCGTGGAAGATCGG
TTCAACGCCTCCCTGGGCACATACCACGATCTGCTGAAAATTATCAAGGACAAGGACTTCCTGGACAATG
AGGAAAACGAGGACATTCTGGAAGATATCGTGCTGACCCTGACACTGTTTGAGGACAGAGAGATGATCGA
GGAACGGCTGAAAACCTATGCCCACCTGTTCGACGACAAAGTGATGAAGCAGCTGAAGCGGCGGAGATAC
ACCGGCTGGGGCAGGCTGAGCCGGAAGCTGATCAACGGCATCCGGGACAAGCAGTCCGGCAAGACAATCC
TGGATTTCCTGAAGTCCGACGGCTTCGCCAACAGAAACTTCATGCAGCTGATCCACGACGACAGCCTGAC
CTTTAAAGAGGACATCCAGAAAGCCCAGGTGTCCGGCCAGGGCGATAGCCTGCACGAGCACATTGCCAAT
CTGGCCGGCAGCCCCGCCATTAAGAAGGGCATCCTGCAGACAGTGAAGGTGGTGGACGAGCTCGTGAAAG
TGATGGGCCGGCACAAGCCCGAGAACATCGTGATCGAAATGGCCAGAGAGAACCAGACCACCCAGAAGGG
ACAGAAGAACAGCCGCGAGAGAATGAAGCGGATCGAAGAGGGCATCAAAGAGCTGGGCAGCCAGATCCTG
AAAGAACACCCCGTGGAAAACACCCAGCTGCAGAACGAGAAGCTGTACCTGTACTACCTGCAGAATGGGC
GGGATATGTACGTGGACCAGGAACTGGACATCAACCGGCTGTCCGACTACGATGTGGACCATATCGTGCC
TCAGAGCTTTCTGAAGGACGACTCCATCGACAACAAGGTGCTGACCAGAAGCGACAAGAACCGGGGCAAG
AGCGACAACGTGCCCTCCGAAGAGGTCGTGAAGAAGATGAAGAACTACTGGCGGCAGCTGCTGAACGCCA
AGCTGATTACCCAGAGAAAGTTCGACAATCTGACCAAGGCCGAGAGAGGCGGCCTGAGCGAACTGGATAA
GGCCGGCTTCATCAAGAGACAGCTGGTGGAAACCCGGCAGATCACAAAGCACGTGGCACAGATCCTGGAC
TCCCGGATGAACACTAAGTACGACGAGAATGACAAGCTGATCCGGGAAGTGAAAGTGATCACCCTGAAGT
CCAAGCTGGTGTCCGATTTCCGGAAGGATTTCCAGTTTTACAAAGTGCGCGAGATCAACAACTACCACCA
CGCCCACGACGCCTACCTGAACGCCGTCGTGGGAACCGCCCTGATCAAAAAGTACCCTAAGCTGGAAAGC
GAGTTCGTGTACGGCGACTACAAGGTGTACGACGTGCGGAAGATGATCGCCAAGAGCGAGCAGGAAATCG
GCAAGGCTACCGCCAAGTACTTCTTCTACAGCAACATCATGAACTTTTTCAAGACCGAGATTACCCTGGC
CAACGGCGAGATCCGGAAGCGGCCTCTGATCGAGACAAACGGCGAAACCGGGGAGATCGTGTGGGATAAG
GGCCGGGATTTTGCCACCGTGCGGAAAGTGCTGAGCATGCCCCAAGTGAATATCGTGAAAAAGACCGAGG
TGCAGACAGGCGGCTTCAGCAAAGAGTCTATCCTGCCCAAGAGGAACAGCGATAAGCTGATCGCCAGAAA
GAAGGACTGGGACCCTAAGAAGTACGGCGGCTTCGACAGCCCCACCGTGGCCTATTCTGTGCTGGTGGTG
GCCAAAGTGGAAAAGGGCAAGTCCAAGAAACTGAAGAGTGTGAAAGAGCTGCTGGGGATCACCATCATGG
AAAGAAGCAGCTTCGAGAAGAATCCCATCGACTTTCTGGAAGCCAAGGGCTACAAAGAAGTGAAAAAGGA
CCTGATCATCAAGCTGCCTAAGTACTCCCTGTTCGAGCTGGAAAACGGCCGGAAGAGAATGCTGGCCTCT
GCCGGCGAACTGCAGAAGGGAAACGAACTGGCCCTGCCCTCCAAATATGTGAACTTCCTGTACCTGGCCA
GCCACTATGAGAAGCTGAAGGGCTCCCCCGAGGATAATGAGCAGAAACAGCTGTTTGTGGAACAGCACAA
GCACTACCTGGACGAGATCATCGAGCAGATCAGCGAGTTCTCCAAGAGAGTGATCCTGGCCGACGCTAAT
CTGGACAAAGTGCTGTCCGCCTACAACAAGCACCGGGATAAGCCCATCAGAGAGCAGGCCGAGAATATCA
TCCACCTGTTTACCCTGACCAATCTGGGAGCCCCTGCCGCCTTCAAGTACTTTGACACCACCATCGACCG
GAAGAGGTACACCAGCACCAAAGAGGTGCTGGACGCCACCCTGATCCACCAGAGCATCACCGGCCTGTAC
GAGACACGGATCGACCTGTCTCAGCTGGGAGGTGACAGCGGCGGGAGCGGCGGGAGCGGGGGGAGCACTA
ATCTGAGCGACATCATTGAGAAGGAGACTGGGAAACAGCTGGTCATTCAGGAGTCCATCCTGATGCTGCC
TGAGGAGGTGGAGGAAGTGATCGGCAACAAGCCAGAGTCTGACATCCTGGTGCACACCGCCTACGACGAG
TCCACAGATGAGAATGTGATGCTGCTGACCTCTGACGCCCCCGAGTATAAGCCTTGGGCCCTGGTCATCC
AGGATTCTAACGGCGAGAATAAGATCAAGATGCTGAGCGGAGGATCCGGAGGATCTGGAGGCAGCACCAA
CCTGTCTGACATCATCGAGAAGGAGACAGGCAAGCAGCTGGTCATCCAGGAGAGCATCCTGATGCTGCCC
GAAGAAGTCGAAGAAGTGATCGGAAACAAGCCTGAGAGCGATATCCTGGTCCATACCGCCTACGACGAGA
GTACCGACGAAAATGTGATGCTGCTGACATCCGACGCCCCAGAGTATAAGCCCTGGGCTCTGGTCATCCA
GGATTCCAACGGAGAGAACAAAATCAAAATGCTGTCTGGCGGCTCAAAAAGAACCGCCGACGGCAGCGAA
TTCGAGCCCAAGAAGAAGAGGAAAGTCTAACCGGTCATCATCACCATCACCATTGAGTTTAAACCCGCTG
ATCAGCCTCGACTGTGCCTTCTAGTTGCCAGCCATCTGTTGTTTGCCCCTCCCCCGTGCCTTCCTTGACC
CTGGAAGGTGCCACTCCCACTGTCCTTTCCTAATAAAATGAGGAAATTGCATCGCATTGTCTGAGTAGGT
GTCATTCTATTCTGGGGGGTGGGGTGGGGCAGGACAGCAAGGGGGAGGATTGGGAAGACAATAGCAGGCA
TGCTGGGGATGCGGTGGGCTCTATGGCTTCTGAGGCGGAAAGAACCAGCTGGGGCTCGATACCGTCGACC
TCTAGCTAGAGCTTGGCGTAATCATGGTCATAGCTGTTTCCTGTGTGAAATTGTTATCCGCTCACAATTC
CACACAACATACGAGCCGGAAGCATAAAGTGTAAAGCCTAGGGTGCCTAATGAGTGAGCTAACTCACATT
AATTGCGTTGCGCTCACTGCCCGCTTTCCAGTCGGGAAACCTGTCGTGCCAGCTGCATTAATGAATCGGC
CAACGCGCGGGGAGAGGCGGTTTGCGTATTGGGCGCTCTTCCGCTTCCTCGCTCACTGACTCGCTGCGCT
CGGTCGTTCGGCTGCGGCGAGCGGTATCAGCTCACTCAAAGGCGGTAATACGGTTATCCACAGAATCAGG
GGATAACGCAGGAAAGAACATGTGAGCAAAAGGCCAGCAAAAAGCCAGGAACCGTAAAAAGGCCGCGTTG
CTGGCGTTTTTCCATAGGCTCCGCCCCCCTGACGAGCATCACAAAAATCGACGCTCAAGTCAGAGGTGGC
GAAACCCGACAGGACTATAAAGATACCAGGCGTTTCCCCCTGGAAGCTCCCTCGTGCGCTCTCCTGTTCC
GACCCTGCCGCTTACCGGATACCTGTCCGCCTTTCTCCCTTCGGGAAGCGTGGCGCTTTCTCATAGCTCA
CGCTGTAGGTATCTCAGTTCGGTGTAGGTCGTTCGCTCCAAGCTGGGCTGTGTGCACGAACCCCCCGTTC
AGCCCGACCGCTGCGCCTTATCCGGTAACTATCGTCTTGAGTCCAACCCGGTAAGACACGACTTATCGCC
ACTGGCAGCAGCCACTGGTAACAGGATTAGCAGAGCGAGGTATGTAGGCGGTGCTACAGAGTTCTTGAAG
TGGTGGCCTAACTACGGCTACACTAGAAGAACAGTATTTGGTATCTGCGCTCTGCTGAAGCCAGTTACCT
TCGGAAAAAGAGTTGGTAGCTCTTGATCCGGCAAACAAACCACCGCTGGTAGCGGTGGTTTTTTTGTTTG
CAAGCAGCAGATTACGCGCAGAAAAAAAGGATCTCAAGAAGATCCTTTGATCTTTTCTACGGGGTCTGAC
ACTCAGTGGAACGAAAACTCACGTTAAGGGATTTTGGTCATGAGATTATCAAAAAGGATCTTCACCTAGA
TCCTTTTAAATTAAAAATGAAGTTTTAAATCAATCTAAAGTATATATGAGTAAACTTGGTCTGACAGTTA
CCAATGCTTAATCAGTGAGGCACCTATCTCAGCGATCTGTCTATTTCGTTCATCCATAGTTGCCTGACTC
CCCGTCGTGTAGATAACTACGATACGGGAGGGCTTACCATCTGGCCCCAGTGCTGCAATGATACCGCGAG
ACCCACGCTCACCGGCTCCAGATTTATCAGCAATAAACCAGCCAGCCGGAAGGGCCGAGCGCAGAAGTGG
TCCTGCAACTTTATCCGCCTCCATCCAGTCTATTAATTGTTGCCGGGAAGCTAGAGTAAGTAGTTCGCCA
GTTAATAGTTTGCGCAACGTTGTTGCCATTGCTACAGGCATCGTGGTGTCACGCTCGTCGTTTGGTATGG
CTTCATTCAGCTCCGGTTCCCAACGATCAAGGCGAGTTACATGATCCCCCATGTTGTGCAAAAAAGCGGT
TAGCTCCTTCGGTCCTCCGATCGTTGTCAGAAGTAAGTTGGCCGCAGTGTTATCACTCATGGTTATGGCA
GCACTGCATAATTCTCTTACTGTCATGCCATCCGTAAGATGCTTTTCTGTGACTGGTGAGTACTCAACCA
AGTCATTCTGAGAATAGTGTATGCGGCGACCGAGTTGCTCTTGCCCGGCGTCAATACGGGATAATACCGC
GCCACATAGCAGAACTTTAAAAGTGCTCATCATTGGAAAACGTTCTTCGGGGCGAAAACTCTCAAGGATC
TTACCGCTGTTGAGATCCAGTTCGATGTAACCCACTCGTGCACCCAACTGATCTTCAGCATCTTTTACTT
TCACCAGCGTTTCTGGGTGAGCAAAAACAGGAAGGCAAAATGCCGCAAAAAAGGGAATAAGGGCGACACG
GAAATGTTGAATACTCATACTCTTCCTTTTTCAATATTATTGAAGCATTTATCAGGGTTATTGTCTCATG
AGCGGATACATATTTGAATGTATTTAGAAAAATAAACAAATAGGGGTTCCGCGCACATTTCCCCGAAAAG
TGCCACCTGACGTCGACGGATCGGGAGATCGATCTCCCGATCCCCTAGGGTCGACTCTCAGTACAATCTG
CTCTGATGCCGCATAGTTAAGCCAGTATCTGCTCCCTGCTTGTGTGTTGGAGGTCGCTGAGTAGTGCGCG
AGCAAAATTTAAGCTACAACAAGGCAAGGCTTGACCGACAATTGCATGAAGAATCTGCTTAGGGTTAGGC
GTTTTGCGCTGCTTCGCGATGTACGGGCCAGATATACGCGTTGACATTGATTATTGACTAGTTATTAATA
GTAATCAATTACGGGGTCATTAGTTCATAGCCCATATATGGAGTTCCGCGTTACATAACTTACGGTAAAT
GGCCCGCCTGGCTGACCGCCCAACGACCCCCGCCCATTGACGTCAATAATGACGTATGTTCCCATAGTAA
CGCCAATAGGGACTTTCCATTGACGTCAATGGGTGGAGTATTTACGGTAAACTGCCCACTTGGCAGTACA
TCAAGTGTATCATATGCCAAGTACGCCCCCTATTGACGTCAATGACGGTAAATGGCCCGCCTGGCATTAT
GCCCAGTACATGACCTTA
